>Addgene plasmid #184872 | pDrop | addgene full sequence | sequence record 364202 | Addgene NGS Result
ATATCTCCGGTCTGGTAAGCACAACCATGCAGAATGAAGCCCGTCGTCTGCGTGCCGAACGCTGGAAAGC
GGAAAATCAGGAAGGGATGGCTGAGGTCGCCCGGTTTATTGAAATGAACGGCTCTTTTGCTGACGAGAAC
AGGGGCTGGTGAAATGCAGTTTAAGGTTTACACCTATAAAAGAGAGAGCCGTTATCGTCTGTTTGTGGAT
GTACAGAGTGATATTATTGACACGCCCGGGCGACGGATGGTGATCCCCCTGGCCAGTGCACGTCTGCTGT
CAGATAAAGTCTCCCGTGAACTTTACCCGGTGGTGCATATCGGGGATGAAAGCTGGCGCATGATGACCAC
CGATATGGCCAGTGTGCCTGTCTCCGTTATCGGGGAAGAAGTGGCTGATCTCAGCCACCGCGAAAATGAC
ATCAAAAACGCCATTAACCTGATGTTCTGGGGAATATAATTAAGCCAGCCCCGACACCCGCCAACACCCG
CTGACGCGCCCTGACGGGCTTGTCTGCTCCCGGCATCCGCTTACAGACAAGCTGTGACCCACTCAAGTGG
GTCTCAGTTTTAGAGCTAGAAATAGCAAGTTAAAATAAGGCTAGTCCGTTATCAACTTGAAAAAGTGGCA
CCGAGTCGGTGCTTTTTTTACGGTCATGTAAAAAAAAACCCCGCCCCTGACAGGGCGGGGTTTTTTTTCA
GTCAAGCCTCTCTTGACATCGCTAGAAATTGTCTTAAGATATGTTGCTTATTTAATGAAACGGCAGGTTC
TCTTGACATCGCTAGAAATTGTCTTAAGATATGTTGCTTATTTAATGAAACGGCAGGTTCGGATCTTAGC
TACTAGAGAAAGAGGAGAAATACTAGATGCGTAAAGGCGAAGCAGTGATCAAAGAATTTATGCGCTTCAA
AGTTCACATGGAAGGTTCTATGAACGGCCACGAATTTGAAATTGAAGGTGAAGGCGAAGGTCGTCCATAC
GAAGGTACTCAAACCGCAAAACTGAAAGTTACCAAAGGTGGTCCACTGCCATTTTCTTGGGATATTCTGT
CTCCACAATTTATGTACGGTTCTCGTGCATTTATCAAACACCCAGCAGATATTCCAGACTACTACAAACA
ATCTTTTCCGGAAGGTTTCAAATGGGAACGTGTTATGAATTTTGAAGATGGTGGTGCAGTTACGGTTACC
CAAGATACCTCTCTGGAAGATGGTACTCTGATCTACAAAGTTAAACTGCGTGGTACTAACTTTCCACCAG
ATGGTCCAGTTATGCAGAAAAAAACCATGGGTTGGGAAGCATCTACCGAACGTCTGTACCCAGAAGATGG
CGTTCTGAAAGGTGATATCAAAATGGCACTGCGTCTGAAAGATGGCGGTCGTTACCTGGCAGATTTCAAA
ACCACCTACAAAGCGAAAAAACCAGTTCAAATGCCAGGTGCATACAACGTTGATCGTAAACTGGATATTA
CCAGCCACAACGAAGATTACACCGTTGTTGAACAATACGAACGTTCTGAAGGCCGTCACTCTACCGGTGG
TATGGATGAACTGTACAAATAACCAGGCATCAAATAAAACGAAAGGCTCAGTCGAAAGACTGGGCCTTTC
GTTTTATCTGTTGTTTGTCGGTGAACGCTCTCTACTAGAGTCACACTGGCTCACCTTCGGGTGGGCCTTT
CTGCGTTTATAATGATTACCAATGCTTAATCAGTGAGGCACCTATCTCAGCGATCTGTCTATTTCGTTCA
TCCATAGTTGCCTGACTCCCCGTCGTGTAGATAACTACGATACGGGAGGGCTTACCATCTGGCCCCAGTG
CTGCAATGATACCGCGAGAACCACGCTCACCGGCTCCAGATTTATCAGCAATAAACCAGCCAGCCGGAAG
GGCCGAGCGCAGAAGTGGTCCTGCAACTTTATCCGCCTCCATCCAGTCTATTAATTGTTGCCGGGAAGCT
AGAGTAAGTAGTTCGCCAGTTAATAGTTTGCGCAACGTTGTTGCCATTGCTACAGGCATCGTGGTGTCAC
GCTCGTCGTTTGGTATGGCTTCATTCAGCTCCGGTTCCCAACGATCAAGGCGAGTTACATGATCCCCCAT
GTTGTGCAAAAAAGCGGTTAGCTCCTTCGGTCCTCCGATCGTTGTCAGAAGTAAGTTGGCCGCAGTGTTA
TCACTCATGGTTATGGCAGCACTGCATAATTCTCTTACTGTCATGCCATCCGTAAGATGCTTTTCTGTGA
CTGGTGAGTACTCAACCAAGTCATTCTGAGAATAGTGTATGCGGCGACCGAGTTGCTCTTGCCCGGCGTC
AATACGGGATAATACCGCGCCACATAGCAGAACTTTAAAAGTGCTCATCATTGGAAAACGTTCTTCGGGG
CGAAAACTCTCAAGGATCTTACCGCTGTTGAGATCCAGTTCGATGTAACCCACTCGTGCACCCAACTGAT
CTTCAGCATCTTTTACTTTCACCAGCGTTTCTGGGTGAGCAAAAACAGGAAGGCAAAATGCCGCAAAAAA
GGGAATAAGGGCGACACGGAAATGTTGAATACTCATACTCTTCCTTTTTCAATATTATTGAAGCATTTAT
CAAGGTTATTGTCTCATGAGCGGATACATATTTGAATGTATTTAGAAAAATAAACAAATAGGGGTTCCGC
GCAACTCCGGCAGGACTTGTTCAGAACGCTCGGTCTTGCACACCGGGCGTTTTTTCTTTGTGAGTCCAGG
CAAGCTTTCGCTAAGGATGATTTCTGGAATTCTTCCCTATCAGTGATAGAGATTGACATCCCTATCAGTG
ATAGAGATACTGAGCACGCTCGATCGCTAATCGTTATGTTTTAGAGCTAGAAATAGCAAGTTAAAATAAG
GCTAGTCCGTTATCAACTTGAAAAAGTGGCACCGAGTCGGTGCTTTTTTTCAAGCCAGGCATCAAATAAA
ACGAAAGGCTCAGTCGAAAGACTGGGCCTTTCGTTTTATCTGTTGTTTGTCGGTGAACGCTCTGGGTGCA
TTAGCCAGTCTGAATGACCTGTCACGGGATAATCCGAAGTGGTCAGACTGGAAAATCAGAGGGCAGGAAC
TGCTGAACAGCAAAAAGTCAGATAGCACCACATAGCAGACCCGCCATAAAACGCCCTGAGAAGCCCGTGA
CGGGCTTTTCTTGTATTATGGGTAGTTTCCTTGCATGAATCCATAAAAGGCGCCTGTAGTGCCATTTACC
CCCATTCACTGCCAGAGCCGTGAGCGCAGCGAACTGAATGTCACGAAAAAGACAGCGACTCAGGTGCCTG
ATGGTCGGAGACAAAAGGAATATTCAGCGATTTGCCCGATTGCGGCCGCAACCGAGCTTGCGAGGGTGCT
ACTTAAGCCTTTAGGGTTTTAAGGTCTGTTTTGTAGAGGAGCAAACAGCGTTTGCGACATCCTTTTGTAA
TACTGCGGAACTGACTAAAGTAGTGAGTTATACACAGGGCTGGGATCTATTCTTTTTATCTTTTTTTATT
CTTTCTTTATTCTATAAATTATAACCACTTGAATATAAACAAAAAAAACACACAAAGGTCTAGCGGAATT
TACAGAGGGTCTAGCAGAATTTACAAGTTTTCCAGCAAAGGTCTAGCAGAATTTACAGATACCCACAACT
CAAAGGAAAAGGACTAGTAATTATCATTGACTAGCCCATCTCAATTGGTATAGTGATTAAAATCACCTAG
ACCAATTGAGATGTATGTCTGAATTAGTTGTTTTCAAAGCAAATGAACTAGCGATTAGTCGCTATGACTT
AACGGAGCATGAAACCAAGCTAATTTTATGCTGTGTGGCACTACTCAACCCCACGATTGAAAACCCTACA
AGGAAAGAACGGACGGTATCGTTCACTTATAACCAATACGCTCAGATGATGAACATCAGTAGGGAAAATG
CTTATGGTGTATTAGCTAAAGCAACCAGAGAGCTGATGACGAGAACTGTGGAAATCAGGAATCCTTTGGT
TAAAGGCTTTGAGATTTTCCAGTGGACAAACTATGCCAAGTTCTCAAGCGAAAAATTAGAATTAGTTTTT
AGTGAAGAGATATTGCCTTATCTTTTCCAGTTAAAAAAATTCATAAAATATAATCTGGAACATGTTAAGT
CTTTTGAAAACAAATACTCTATGAGGATTTATGAGTGGTTATTAAAAGAACTAACACAAAAGAAAACTCA
CAAGGCAAATATAGAGATTAGCCTTGATGAATTTAAGTTCATGTTAATGCTTGAAAATAACTACCATGAG
TTTAAAAGGCTTAACCAATGGGTTTTGAAACCAATAAGTAAAGATTTAAACACTTACAGCAATATGAAAT
TGGTGGTTGATAAGCGAGGCCGCCCGACTGATACGTTGATTTTCCAAGTTGAACTAGATAGACAAATGGA
TCTCGTAACCGAACTTGAGAACAACCAGATAAAAATGAATGGTGACAAAATACCAACAACCATTACATCA
GATTCCTACCTACATAACGGACTAAGAAAAACACTACACGATGCTTTAACTGCAAAAATTCAGCTCACCA
GTTTTGAGGCAAAATTTTTGAGTGACATGCAAAGTAAGTATGATCTCAATGGTTCGTTCTCATGGCTCAC
GCAAAAACAACGAACCACACTAGAGAACATACTGGCTAAATACGGAAGGATCTGAGTCCATACGTCGCAA
AAAACCCCGCTCGGCGGGGTTTTTTCGCTGTAGCACCTGAAGTTCCCTATCAGTGATAGAGATTGACATC
CCTATCAGTGATAGAGATACTGAGCACTGAGACCCAGTGGTATGGGCAGCTGGCACGACAGGTTTCCCGA
CTGGAAAGCGGGCAGTGAGCGCAACGCAATTAATGTGAGTTAGCTCACTCATTAGGCACCCCAGGCTTTA
CACTTTATGCTTCCGGCTCGTATGTTGTGTGGAATTGTGAGCGGATAACAATTTCACACAGGAAACAGCT
ATGACCATGATTACGCCAAGCTTGCATGCCTGCAGGTCGACTCTAGAGGATCCCCGGGTACCGAGCTCGA
ATTCACTGGCCGTCGTTTTACAACGTCGTGACTGGGAAAACCCTGGCGTTACCCAACTTAATCGCCTTGC
AGGACATCCCCCTTTCGCCAGCTGGCGTAATAGCGAAGAGGCCCGCACCGATCGCCCTTCCCAACAGTTG
CGCAGCCTGAATGGCGAATGGCGCCTGATGCGGTATTTTCTCCTTACGCATCTGTGCGGTATTTCACACC
GCATATGGTGCACTCTCAGTACAATCTGCTCTGATGCCGCATAGTCGCGTGGATCCGGCTTACTAAAAGC
CAGATAACAGTATGCGTATTTGCGCGCTGATTTTTGCGGTATAAGAATATATACTGATATGTATACCCGA
AGTATGTCAAAAAGAGGTATGCTATGAAGCAGCGTATTACAGTGACAGTTGACAGCGACAGCTATCAGTT
GCTCAAGGCATATATGATGTCA
Features (pLannotate 1.2.2; 27 found; start..end, strand, type, name):
    154..456     +  CDS            ccdB: CCDB_ECOLI - Also known as G, letB, letD. Experimental evidence at protein level: Swiss-Prot protein existence level 1. Toxic component of a type II toxin-antitoxin (TA) system, functioning in plasmid maintainence. Responsible for the post- segregational killing (PSK) of plasmid-free cells, also referred to as a plasmid addiction system. Half-life of over 2 hours. Cell killing by CcdB is accompanied by filamentation, defects in chromosome and plasmid segregation, defects in cell division, formation of anucleate cells, decreased DNA synthesis and plasmid loss. Interferes with the activity of DN
    567..642     +  misc_RNA       gRNA scaffold: guide RNA scaffold for the Streptococcus pyogenes CRISPR/Cas9 system
    873..1559    +  CDS            mScarlet-I: mScarlet-I is a basic (constitutively fluorescent) red fluorescent protein published in 2016, derived from synthetic construct. It is reported to be a rapidly-maturing monomer with moderate acid sensitivity.
   1571..1642    +  terminator     rrnB T1 terminator: transcription terminator T1 from the E. coli rrnB gene
   1658..1685    +  terminator     T7Te terminator: phage T7 early transcription terminator
   1696..2556    -  CDS            AmpR: β-lactamase; bla; confers resistance to ampicillin, carbenicillin, and related antibiotics
   2557..2661    -  promoter       AmpR promoter: bla
   2677..2694    +  terminator     lambda t0 terminator (fragment): transcription terminator from phage lambda
   2733..2754    -  terminator     bacterial terminator (fragment): putative bacterial transcription terminator
   2764..2782    +  protein_bind   tet operator: tetO; bacterial operator O2 for the tetR and tetA genes tetracycline repressor TetR
   2788..2807    +  promoter       H1-2O2 promoter (fragment): doxycycline-inducible variant of the human H1 RNA promoter (Henriksen et al., 2007)
   2838..2913    +  misc_RNA       gRNA scaffold: guide RNA scaffold for the Streptococcus pyogenes CRISPR/Cas9 system
   2933..2979    +  terminator     rrnB T1 terminator: transcription terminator T1 from the E. coli rrnB gene
   3455..3677    +  rep_origin     pSC101 ori: low-copy replication origin that requires the Rep101 protein
   3725..4675    +  CDS            Rep101: RepA protein needed for replication with the pSC101 origin; rep101
   4734..4752    +  protein_bind   tet operator: tetO; bacterial operator O2 for the tetR and tetA genes tetracycline repressor TetR
   4758..4777    +  promoter       H1-2O2 promoter (fragment): doxycycline-inducible variant of the human H1 RNA promoter (Henriksen et al., 2007)
   4806..4848    +  CDS            lacI (fragment): lac repressor; lacI; The lac repressor binds to the lac operator to inhibit transcription in E. coli. This inhibition can be relieved by adding lactose or isopropyl-β-D-thiogalactopyranoside (IPTG).
   4861..4882    +  protein_bind   CAP binding site: CAP binding activates transcription in the presence of cAMP. E. coli catabolite activator protein
   4897..4927    +  promoter       lac promoter: promoter for the E. coli lac operon
   4935..4951    +  protein_bind   lac operator: The lac repressor binds to the lac operator to inhibit transcription in E. coli. This inhibition can be relieved by adding lactose or isopropyl-β-D-thiogalactopyranoside (IPTG). lac repressor encoded by lacI
   4988..5044    -  misc_feature   MCS: pUC18/19 multiple cloning site
   5041..5198    +  CDS            lacZα (fragment): LacZα fragment of β-galactosidase; lacZ fragment
   5204..5295    -  misc_feature   bom (fragment): basis of mobility region from pBR322
   5295..5382    +  intron         PDK intron (fragment): pdk; modified pyruvate orthophosphate dikinase intron from Flaveria trinervia 3.0
   5414..5473    +  CDS            ccdA (fragment): CCDA_ECO57 - Also known as H, letA. Experimental evidence at protein level: Swiss-Prot protein existence level 1. Antitoxin component of a type II toxin-antitoxin (TA) system which inhibits the post-segregational killing (PSK) of plasmid-free cells, also referred to as a plasmid addiction system. Binds to and blocks the activity of CcdB; will also remove bound CcdB protein from the CcdB-GyrA complex by forming a CcdA-CcdB complex, a process termed rejuvenation. Functions as a transcriptional corepressor for the ccdAB operon, repression also requires CcdB (By similarity). From Escherichia coli
   5473..149     +  CDS            ccdA (fragment) (across the origin): CCDA_ECO57 - Also known as H, letA. Experimental evidence at protein level: Swiss-Prot protein existence level 1. Antitoxin component of a type II toxin-antitoxin (TA) system which inhibits the post-segregational killing (PSK) of plasmid-free cells, also referred to as a plasmid addiction system. Binds to and blocks the activity of CcdB; will also remove bound CcdB protein from the CcdB-GyrA complex by forming a CcdA-CcdB complex, a process termed rejuvenation. Functions as a transcriptional corepressor for the ccdAB operon, repression also requires CcdB (By similarity). From Escherichia coli
