[The description below was written by a language model from this plasmid's Addgene catalogue record and pLannotate feature annotations shown in this document.]
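Description:
pDrop is a 5.5 kb bacterial helper plasmid from a genome-editing and interspecies gene-transfer system. Its stated role is to supply two Cas9 single guide RNAs, one fixed and one user-defined. These excise transferred DNA in vivo so it can undergo homologous recombination with the chromosome, and they counter-select for cells in which integration succeeded. The plasmid carries an ampicillin resistance gene (β-lactamase with its own promoter). It replicates from a pSC101 origin with the Rep101 initiator protein. The catalogue lists it as high copy, whereas pSC101 replicons are conventionally low copy, and the record does not resolve this difference. Because it contains an active ccdB toxin gene, it is maintained in a ccdB-tolerant strain.

The annotation shows two S. pyogenes gRNA scaffolds. Each sits downstream of a short promoter region containing a tet operator, which suggests TetR-regulated guide expression, although no tetR or cas9 gene is annotated and these would have to be provided elsewhere. One of these units runs directly into a scaffold and an rrnB T1 terminator, consistent with the fixed guide. In the other, a lacZα cassette (lac promoter, operator and pUC-type MCS) and ccdB with ccdA fragments lie between the promoter and the scaffold. This arrangement looks like a dropout placeholder. Replacing it with a spacer would create the flexible guide, allowing blue/white screening and ccdB counter-selection against uncut vector, though the cloning method is recorded as unknown. An mScarlet-I red fluorescent protein coding sequence followed by rrnB T1 and T7Te terminators is also present, presumably as a visual marker of plasmid presence, but no promoter is annotated for it. The small hits to the PDK intron, bom and lacI are probably incidental fragments.
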