Addgene plasmid #184872: pDrop
Purpose: Chromosomal transfer helper plasmid with sgRNAs (one fixed, one flexible) for in-vivo excision of transferred DNA for homologous recombination and counter-selection for successful integration.
Depositing lab: Patrick Sobetzko. Depositing organization: Philipps-Universitaet Marburg. Publication: A multifunctional system for genome editing and large-scale interspecies gene transfer. Teufel M, Klein CA, Mager M, Sobetzko P. Nat Commun. 2022 Jun 14;13(1):3430. doi: 10.1038/s41467-022-30843-1. PubMed 35701417.
Backbone
  Vector backbone: Entry vector
  Vector type: Bacterial Expression
Growth in bacteria
  Bacterial resistance: Ampicillin, 100 μg/mL
  Growth temperature: 37°C
  Growth strain: ccdB Survival
  Copy number: High Copy
Gene/Insert
  Gene/Insert name: lacZalpha,ccdB
  gRNA/shRNA sequence: tagagctagaaatagcaagttaaaataaggctagtccgttatcaacttgaaaaagtggcac and gttttagagctagaaatagcaagttaaaataaggctagtccgttatcaacttgaaaaagtggcaccgagtcggtgcttttttt
  Species: E. coli, lambda phage
  Cloning method: Unknown
Terms and licenses: Academic/Nonprofit Terms; Industry Terms: Not Available to Industry
Depositor comments: Please visit https://arxiv.org/pdf/2111.11880.pdf for preprint.
How to cite: pDrop was a gift from Patrick Sobetzko (Addgene plasmid # 184872 ; http://n2t.net/addgene:184872 ; RRID:Addgene_184872)
